>Addgene plasmid #72308 | pCH101 | depositor full sequence | sequence record 131943 | pCH101 sequence 3950 bps
AGTGCGCTCGAGCTTCCCAACCTTACCAGAGGGCGCCCCAGCTGGCAATTCCGACGTCTGTGTGGAATTG
TGAGCGGATAACAATTTCACACAGGGCCCTCGGACACCGAGGAGAATGTCAAGAGGCGAACACACAACGT
CTTGGAGCGCCAGAGGAGGAACGAGCTAAAACGGAGCTTTTTTGCCCTGCGTGACCAGATCCCGGAGTTG
GAAAACAATGAAAAGGCCCCCAAGGTAGTTATCCTTAAAAAAGCCACAGCATACATCCTGTCCGTCCAAG
CAGAGGAGCAAAAGCTCATTTCTGAAGAGGACTTGTTGCGGAAACGACGAGAACAGTTGAAACACAAACT
TGAACAGCTACGGAACTCTTGTGCGTAAGGAAAAGTAAGGAAAACGATTCCTTCTAACAGAAATGTCCTG
AGCAATCACCTATGAACTGTCGATCCTGTGAAATCTGGCAGTTTTACTTGTGAGCGCTCACAATTGATAC
TGAGCACAATTGTGAGCGGATAACAATTGCATGCCACTTAAAAAGGAGATCAACAATGAAAGCAATTTTC
GTACTGAAACATCTTAATCATGCTAAGGAGAAATACTAGTATGCGTAAAGGCGAAGAGCTGTTCACTGGT
GTCGTCCCTATTCTGGTGGAACTGGATGGTGATGTCAACGGTCATAAGTTTTCCGTGCGTGGCGAGGGTG
AAGGTGACGCAACTAATGGTAAACTGACGCTGAAGTTCATCTGTACTACTGGTAAACTGCCGGTACCTTG
GCCGACTCTGGTAACGACGCTGACTTATGGTGTTCAGTGCTTTGCTCGTTATCCGGACCATATGAAGCAG
CATGACTTCTTCAAGTCCGCCATGCCGGAAGGCTATGTGCAGGAACGCACGATTTCCTTTAAGGATGACG
GCACGTACAAAACGCGTGCGGAAGTGAAATTTGAAGGCGATACCCTGGTAAACCGCATTGAGCTGAAAGG
CATTGACTTTAAAGAAGACGGCAATATCCTGGGCCATAAGCTGGAATACAATTTTAACAGCCACAATGTT
TACATCACCGCCGATAAACAAAAAAATGGCATTAAAGCGAATTTTAAAATTCGCCACAACGTGGAGGATG
GCAGCGTGCAGCTGGCTGATCACTACCAGCAAAACACTCCAATCGGTGATGGTCCTGTTCTGCTGCCAGA
CAATCACTATCTGAGCTACCAAAGCGTTCTGTCTAAAGATCCGAACGAGAAACGCGATCATATGGTTCTG
CTGGAGTTCGTAACCGCAGCGGGCATCACGCATGGTATGGATGAACTGTACAAATGATGAAGCTTCCCCT
ACGTGCTGCTGAAGTTGCCCGCAACAGAGAGTGGAACCAACCGGTGATACCACGATACTATGACTGAGAG
TCAACGCCATGAGCGGCCTCATTTCTTATTCTGAGTTACAACAGTCCGCACCGCTGTCTCACACTGGCTC
ACCTTCGGGTGGGCCTTTCTGCGTTTATATACTAGAGAGAGAATATAAAAAGCCAGATTATTAATCCGGC
TTTTTTATTATTTCCTAGCTAGCCGGGGAAATGTGCGCGGAACCCCTATTTGTTTATTTTTCTAAATACA
TTCAAATATGTATCCGCTCATGAATTAATTCTTAGAAAAACTCATCGAGCATCAAATGAAACTGCAATTT
ATTCATATCAGGATTATCAATACCATATTTTTGAAAAAGCCGTTTCTGTAATGAAGGAGAAAACTCACCG
AGGCAGTTCCATAGGATGGCAAGATCCTGGTATCGGTCTGCGATTCCGACTCGTCCAACATCAATACAAC
CTATTAATTTCCCCTCGTCAAAAATAAGGTTATCAAGTGAGAAATCACCATGAGTGACGACTGAATCCGG
TGAGAATGGCAAAAGTTTATGCATTTCTTTCCAGACTTGTTCAACAGGCCAGCCATTACGCTCGTCATCA
AAATCACTCGCATCAACCAAACCGTTATTCATTCGTGATTGCGCCTGAGCGAGACGAAATACGCGATCGC
TGTTAAAAGGACAATTACAAACAGGAATCGAATGCAACCGGCGCAGGAACACTGCCAGCGCATCAACAAT
ATTTTCACCTGAATCAGGATATTCTTCTAATACCTGGAATGCTGTTTTCCCGGGGATCGCAGTGGTGAGT
AACCATGCATCATCAGGAGTACGGATAAAATGCTTGATGGTCGGAAGAGGCATAAATTCCGTCAGCCAGT
TTAGTCTGACCATCTCATCTGTAACATCATTGGCAACGCTACCTTTGCCATGTTTCAGAAACAACTCTGG
CGCATCGGGCTTCCCATACAATCGATAGATTGTCGCACCTGATTGCCCGACATTATCGCGAGCCCATTTA
TACCCATATAAATCAGCATCCATGTTGGAATTTAATCGCGGCCTAGAGCAAGACGTTTCCCGTTGAATAT
GGCTCATAACACCCCTTGTATTACTGTTTATGTAAGCAGACAGTTTTATTGTTCATGACCAAAATCCCTT
AACGTGAGTTTTCGTTCCACTGAGCGTCAGACCCCGTAGAAAAGATCAAAGGATCTTCTTGAGATCCTTT
TTTTCTGCGCGTAATCTGCTGCTTGCAAACAAAAAAACCACCGCTACCAGCGGTGGTTTGTTTGCCGGAT
CAAGAGCTACCAACTCTTTTTCCGAAGGTAACTGGCTTCAGCAGAGCGCAGATACCAAATACTGTCCTTC
TAGTGTAGCCGTAGTTAGGCCACCACTTCAAGAACTCTGTAGCACCGCCTACATACCTCGCTCTGCTAAT
CCTGTTACCAGTGGCTGCTGCCAGTGGCGATAAGTCGTGTCTTACCGGGTTGGACTCAAGACGATAGTTA
CCGGATAAGGCGCAGCGGTCGGGCTGAACGGGGGGTTCGTGCACACAGCCCAGCTTGGAGCGAACGACCT
ACACCGAACTGAGATACCTACAGCGTGAGCTATGAGAAAGCGCCACGCTTCCCGAAGGGAGAAAGGCGGA
CAGGTATCCGGTAAGCGGCAGGGTCGGAACAGGAGAGCGCACGAGGGAGCTTCCAGGGGGAAACGCCTGG
TATCTTTATAGTCCTGTCGGGTTTCGCCACCTCTGACTTGAGCGTCGATTTTTGTGATGCTCGTCAGGGG
GGCGGAGCCTATGGAAAAACGCCAGCAACGCGGCCTTTTTACGGTTCCTGGCCTTTTGCTGGCCTTTTGC
TCACATGTTCTTTCCTGCGTTATCCCCTGATTCTGTGGATAACCGTATTACCGCCTTTGAGTGAGCTGAT
ACCGCTCGCCGCAGCCGAACGACCGAGCGCAGCGAGTCAGTGAGCGAGGAAGCGGAAGAGCGCCTGATGC
GGTATTTTCTCCTTACGCATCTGTGCGGTATTTCACACCGCATATATGGTGCACTCTCAGTACAATCTGC
TCTGATGCCGCATAGTTAAGCCAGTATACACTCCGCTATCGCTACGTGACTGGGTCATGGCTGCGCCCCG
ACACCCGCCAACACCCGCTGACGCGCCCTGACGGGCTTGTCTGCTCCCGGCATCCGCTTACAGACAAGCT
GTGACCGTCTCCGGGAGCTGCATGTGTCAGAGGTTTTCACCGTCATCACCGAAACGCGCGAGGCAGCTGC
GGTAAAGCTCATCAGCGTGGTCGTGAAGCGATTCACAGATGTCTGCCTGTTCATCCGCGTCCAGCTCGTT
GAGTTTCTCCAGAAGCGTTAATGTCTGGCTTCTGATAAAGCGGGCCATGTTAAGGGCGGTTTTTTCCTGT
TTGGTCACTGATGCCTCCGTGTAAGGGGGATTTCTGTTCATGGGGGTAATGATACCGATGAAACGAGAGA
GGATGCTCACGATACGGGTTACTGATGATGAACATGCCCGGTTACTGGAACGTTGTGAGGGTAAACAACT
GGCGGTATGGATGCGGCGGGACCAGAGCTC
Features (pLannotate 1.2.2; 13 found; start..end, strand, type, name):
     68..84      +  protein_bind   lac operator: The lac repressor binds to the lac operator to inhibit transcription in E. coli. This inhibition can be relieved by adding lactose or isopropyl-β-D-thiogalactopyranoside (IPTG). lac repressor encoded by lacI
    100..318     +  CDS            N-MYC2 (fragment): MYC2_MARMO - Protein inferred from homology: Swiss-Prot protein existence level 3. From Marmota monax (Woodchuck).
    286..315     +  CDS            Myc: Myc (human c-Myc proto-oncogene) epitope tag
    468..485     -  protein_bind   lac operator (symmetric) (fragment): The lac repressor binds to the lac operator to inhibit transcription in E. coli. This inhibition can be relieved by adding lactose or isopropyl-β-D-thiogalactopyranoside (IPTG). The symmetric lac operator was optimized for tight binding of lac repressor. lac repressor encoded by lacI
    500..516     +  protein_bind   lac operator: The lac repressor binds to the lac operator to inhibit transcription in E. coli. This inhibition can be relieved by adding lactose or isopropyl-β-D-thiogalactopyranoside (IPTG). lac repressor encoded by lacI
    601..1314    +  CDS            superfolder GFP: GFP variant that folds robustly even when fused to poorly folded proteins (Pédelacq et al., 2006)
   1466..1493    +  terminator     T7Te terminator: phage T7 early transcription terminator
   1576..1633    +  promoter       AmpR promoter (fragment): bla
   1642..2457    -  CDS            KanR: aminoglycoside phosphotransferase; aph(3')-Ia; confers resistance to kanamycin in bacteria or G418 (Geneticin®) in eukaryotes
   2579..3167    +  rep_origin     ori: high-copy-number ColE1/pMB1/pBR322/pUC origin of replication
   3353..3495    -  misc_feature   bom: basis of mobility region from pBR322
   3597..3788    -  CDS            rop: Rop protein, which maintains plasmids at low copy number; rop
   3829..3939    +  CDS            mbeC (fragment): MBEC_ECOLX - Experimental evidence at protein level: Swiss-Prot protein existence level 1. Required for efficient mobilization of ColE1 plasmid and is thus essential to promote the specific transfer of the plasmid during conjugation. Probably functions by inducing DNA bending, helping the MbeA relaxase to melt the DNA around the nic site and cleave the phosphodiester bond. Binds specifically double-stranded DNA (dsDNA) containing the ColE1 oriT but does not recognize the inverted repeat (IR). From Escherichia coli.
