[The description below was written by a language model from this plasmid's Addgene catalogue record and pLannotate feature annotations shown in this document.]
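Description:
pCH101 is a 3,950 bp bacterial expression plasmid that serves as a fluorescent reporter for the synthetic hybrid promoter Prhl/lac-w in E. coli. It is built on a pMB1 backbone that retains the rop gene. The Rop protein dampens replication from the ColE1/pMB1-type origin, which is consistent with the low copy number listed in the record. The pBR322-derived bom region and a fragment of the mobilization gene mbeC are also present as backbone remnants. Selection is by kanamycin, conferred by an aph(3')-Ia aminoglycoside phosphotransferase gene.

The payload is a 717 bp modified YFP, made by introducing the T203Y substitution into superfolder GFP. This explains why the automated annotation labels the coding sequence as superfolder GFP. It was cloned between SpeI and HindIII sites and is followed by the phage T7 early (T7Te) terminator. Upstream of the reporter lie several lac operator sites, including a fragment of the symmetric, tight-binding operator, which place the promoter under LacI repression. The record notes that YFP fluorescence appears when IPTG is added or when the host lacks LacI. The name suggests the promoter also carries an rhl quorum-sensing-responsive element, but no such element is annotated in the feature table and its details are not stated. The table also reports a Myc epitope tag and an N-MYC2-like fragment in the region between the operators. The catalogue entry does not explain these hits, so their role is unclear and they may be incidental homology matches.

The plasmid comes from work on emergent genetic oscillations in a synthetic microbial consortium, where a reporter like this would be used to read out the activity of the hybrid promoter.
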