Addgene plasmid #72308: pCH101
Purpose: Prhl/lac-w reporter plasmid
Depositing lab: Matthew Bennett. Depositing organization: Rice University. Publication: SYNTHETIC BIOLOGY. Emergent genetic oscillations in a synthetic microbial consortium. Chen Y, Kim JK, Hirning AJ, Josic K, Bennett MR. Science. 2015 Aug 28;349(6251):986-9. doi: 10.1126/science.aaa3794. PubMed 26315440.
Backbone
  Vector backbone: PMB1+ROP
  Vector type: Bacterial Expression
Growth in bacteria
  Bacterial resistance: Kanamycin, 50 μg/mL
  Growth temperature: 37°C
  Growth strain: XL1 Blue
  Growth instructions: Show YFP fluo. when IPTG added or no LacI existing.
  Copy number: Low Copy
Gene/Insert
  Gene/Insert name: modified YFP
  Species: Synthetic
  Insert size (bp): 717
  Mutation: T203Y sfGFP->YFP
  Promoter: Prhl/lac-w
  Cloning method: Restriction Enzyme; 5′ cloning site SpeI (not destroyed); 3′ cloning site HindIII (not destroyed)
  Sequencing primers: 5′ same to CH8; 3′ same to CH8
Terms and licenses: Academic/Nonprofit Terms; Industry Terms: Not Available to Industry
Depositor comments: T203Y mutant from sfGFP
How to cite: pCH101 was a gift from Matthew Bennett (Addgene plasmid # 72308 ; http://n2t.net/addgene:72308 ; RRID:Addgene_72308)
