>Addgene plasmid #72308 | pCH101 | addgene partial sequence | sequence record 138612 | M13pUC-Rev 5'-AGCGGATAACAATTTCACACAGG-3'
ACACACAACGTCTTGGAGCGCCAGAGGAGGAACGAGCTAAAACGGAGCTTTTTTGCCCTGCGTGACCAGA
TCCCGGAGTTGGAAAACAATGAAAAGGCCCCCAAGGTAGTTATCCTTAAAAAAGCCACAGCATACATCCT
GTCCGTCCAAGCAGAGGAGCAAAAGCTCATTTCTGAAGAGGACTTGTTGCGGAAACGACGAGAACAGTTG
AAACACAAACTTGAACAGCTACGGAACTCTTGTGCGTAAGGAAAAGTAAGGAAAACGATTCCTTCTAACA
GAAATGTCCTGAGCAATCACCTATGAACTGTCGATCCTGTGAAATCTGGCAGTTTTACTTGTGAGCGCTC
ACAATTGATACTGAGCACAATTGTGAGCGGATAACAATTGCATGCCACTTAAAAAGGAGATCAACAATGA
AAGCAATTTTCGTACTGAAACATCTTAATCATGCTAAGGAGAAATACTAGTATGCGTAAAGGCGAAGAGC
TGTTCACTGGTGTCGTCCCTATTCTGGTGGAACTGGATGGTGATGTCAACGGTCATAAGTTTTCCGTGCG
TGGCGAGGGTGAAGGTGACGCAACTAATGGTAAACTGACGCTGAAGTTCATCTGTACTACTGGTAAACTG
CCGGTACCTTGGCCGACTCTGGTAACGACGCTGACTTATGGTGTTCAGTGCTTTGCTCGTTATCCGGACC
ATATG
