>Addgene plasmid #72308 | pCH101 | addgene partial sequence | sequence record 138614 | KanR2-F 5'-GAACTGCCTCGGTGAGTTTT-3'
ATATGGTATTGATAATCCTGATATGAATAAATTGCAGTTTCATTTGATGCTCGATGAGTTTTTCTAAGAA
TTAATTCATGAGCGGATACATATTTGAATGTATTTAGAAAAATAAACAAATAGGGGTTCCGCGCACATTT
CCCCGGCTAGCTAGGAAATAATAAAAAAGCCGGATTAATAATCTGGCTTTTTATATTCTCTCTCTAGTAT
ATAAACGCAGAAAGGCCCACCCGAAGGTGAGCCAGTGTGAGACAGCGGTGCGGACTGTTGTAACTCAGAA
TAAGAAATGAGGCCGCTCATGGCGTTGACTCTCAGTCATAGTATCGTGGTATCACCGGTTGGTTCCACTC
TCTGTTGCGGGCAACTTCAGCAGCACGTAGGGGAAGCTTCATCATTTGTACAGTTCATCCATACCATGCG
TGATGCCCGCTGCGGTTACGAACTCCAGCAGAACCATATGATCGCGTTTCTCGTTCGGATCTTTAGACAG
AACGCTTTGGTAGCTCAGATAGTGATTGTCTGGCAGCAGAACAGGACCATCACCGATTGGAGTGTTTTGC
TGGTAGTGATCAGCCAGCTGCACGCTGCCATCCTCCACGTTGTGGCGAATTTTAAAATTCGCTTTAATGC
CATTTTTTTGTTTATCGGCGGTGATGTAAACATTGTGGCTGTTAAAATTGTATTCCAGCTTATGGCCCAG
GATATTGCCGTCTTCTTTAAAGTCAATGCCTT
